>Addgene plasmid #169511 | pFOX14-Tier1-PhCMV-mTFP1 | addgene full sequence | sequence record 364604 | Addgene NGS Result
GAAAAGTGCCACCTGACGTCGACGGATCGGGAGATCTCCACGCGTGGTACCCTCGAGTTGACATTGATTA
TTGAGTAGTTATTAATAGTAATCAATTACGGGGTCATTAGTTCATAGCCCATATATGGAGTTCCGCGTTA
CATAACTTACGGTAAATGGCCCGCCTGGCTGACCGCCCAACGACCCCCGCCCATTGACGTCAATAATGAC
GTATGTTCCCATAGTAACGCCAATAGGGACTTTCCATTGACGTCAATGGGTGGAGTATTTACGGTAAACT
GCCCACTTGGCAGTACATCAAGTGTATCATATGCCAAGTACGCCCCCTATTGACGTCAATGACGGTAAAT
GGCCCGCCTGGCATTATGCCCAGTACATGACCTTATGGGACTTTCCTACTTGGCAGTACATCTACGTATT
AGTCATCGCTATTACCATGGTGATGCGGTTTTGGCAGTACATCAATGGGCGTGGATAGCGGTTTGACTCA
CGGGGATTTCCAAGTCTCCACCCCATTGACGTCAATGGGAGTTTGTTTTGGCACCAAAATCAACGGGACT
TTCCAAAATGTCGTAACAACTCCGCCCCATTGACGCAAATGGGCGGTAGGCGTGTACGGTGGGAGGTCTA
TATAAGCAGAGCTCTCTGGCTAACTAGAGAACCCACTGCTTACTGGCTTATCGAAATTAATACGACTCAC
TATAGGGAGACCCAAGCTGTTCGAAGCGGAATTCACCATGACTAGTGGTGGTTCTGGTGTGAGCAAGGGC
GAGGAGACCACAATGGGCGTAATCAAGCCCGACATGAAGATCAAGCTGAAGATGGAGGGCAACGTGAATG
GCCACGCCTTCGTGATCGAGGGCGAGGGCGAGGGCAAGCCCTACGACGGCACCAACACCATCAACCTGGA
GGTGAAGGAGGGAGCCCCCCTGCCCTTCTCCTACGACATTCTGACCACCGCGTTCGCCTACGGCAACAGG
GCCTTCACCAAGTACCCCGACGACATCCCCAACTACTTCAAGCAGTCCTTCCCCGAGGGCTACTCTTGGG
AGCGCACCATGACCTTCGAGGACAAGGGCATCGTGAAGGTGAAGTCCGACATCTCCATGGAGGAGGACTC
CTTCATCTACGAGATACACCTCAAGGGCGAGAACTTCCCCCCCAACGGCCCCGTGATGCAGAAGAAGACC
ACCGGCTGGGACGCCTCCACCGAGAGGATGTACGTGCGCGACGGCGTGCTGAAGGGCGACGTCAAGCACA
AGCTGCTGCTGGAGGGCGGCGGCCACCACCGCGTTGACTTCAAGACCATCTACAGGGCCAAGAAGGCGGT
GAAGCTGCCCGACTATCACTTTGTGGACCACCGCATCGAGATCCTGAACCACGACAAGGACTACAACAAG
GTGACCGTTTACGAGAGCGCCGTGGCCCGCAACTCCACCGACGGCATGGACGAGCTGTACAAGGCTAGCG
GATCCACCGGTGTCTAGAAAGCTTTGAGGCCGGCCTGCAGGGATCAGCCTCGACTGTGCCTTCTAGTTGC
CAGCCATCTGTTGTTTGCCCCTCCCCCGTGCCTTCCTTGACCCTGGAAGGTGCCACTCCCACTGTCCTTT
CCTAATAAAATGAGGAAATTGCATCGCATTGTCTGAGTAGGTGTCATTCTATTCTGGGGGGTGGGGTGGG
GCAGGACAGCAAGGGGGAGGATTGGGAAGACAATAGCAGGCATGCTGGGGATGCGGTGGGCTCTATGGCT
TCTGAGGCGGAAAGAACCAGCTGGGGCTCTAGGGGGTATCCCC
[124 nt withheld, positions 1794-1917]
C
[91 nt withheld, positions 1919-2009]
A
[49 nt withheld, positions 2011-2059]
CCTTTGACGTTGGAGTCCACGTTCTTT
[37 nt withheld, positions 2087-2123]
ACCCTATCTCGGTCTATTCTTTTGATTTATAAGGGATTTTGCCGATTTCGGCCTATTGGTTAAAAAATGA
GCTGATTTAACAAAAATTTAACGCGAATTAATTCTGTGGAATGTGTGTCAGTTAGGGTGTGGAAAGTCCC
CAGGCTCCCCAGCAGGCAGAAGTATGCAAAGCATGCATCTCAATTAGTCAGCAACCAGGTGTGGAAAGTC
CCCAGGCTCCCCAGCAGGCAGAAGTATGCAAAGCATGCATCTCAATTAGTCAGCAACCATAGTCCCGCCC
CTAACTCCGCCCATCCCGCCCCTAACTCCGCCCAGTTCCGCCCATTCTCCGCCCCATGGCTGACTAATTT
TTTTTATTTATGCAGAGGCCGAGGCCGCCTCTGCCTCTGAGCTATTCCAGAAGTAGTGAGGAGGCTTTTT
TGGAGGCCTAGGCTTTTGCAAAAAGCTCCCGGGAGCTTGTATATCCATTTTCGGATCTGATCAAGAGACA
GGATGAGGATCGTTTCGCATGATTGAACAAGATGGATTGCACGCAGGTTCTCCGGCCGCTTGGGTGGAGA
GGCTATTCGGCTATGACTGGGCACAACAGACAATCGGCTGCTCTGATGCCGCCGTGTTCCGGCTGTCAGC
GCAGGGGCGCCCGGTTCTTTTTGTCAAGACCGACCTGTCCGGTGCCCTGAATGAACTGCAGGACGAGGCA
GCGCGGCTATCGTGGCTGGCCACGACGGGCGTTCCTTGCGCAGCTGTGCTCGACGTTGTCACTGAAGCGG
GAAGGGACTGGCTGCTATTGGGCGAAGTGCCGGGGCAGGATCTCCTGTCATCTCACCTTGCTCCTGCCGA
GAAAGTATCCATCATGGCTGATGCAATGCGGCGGCTGCATACGCTTGATCCGGCTACCTGCCCATTCGAC
CACCAAGCGAAACATCGCATCGAGCGAGCACGTACTCGGATGGAAGCCGGTCTTGTCGATCAGGATGATC
TGGACGAAGAGCATCAGGGGCTCGCGCCAGCCGAACTGTTCGCCAGGCTCAAGGCGCGCATGCCCGACGG
CGAGGATCTCGTCGTGACCCATGGCGATGCCTGCTTGCCGAATATCATGGTGGAAAATGGCCGCTTTTCT
GGATTCATCGACTGTGGCCGGCTGGGTGTGGCGGACCGCTATCAGGACATAGCGTTGGCTACCCGTGATA
TTGCTGAAGAGCTTGGCGGCGAATGGGCTGACCGCTTCCTCGTGCTTTACGGTATCGCCGCTCCCGATTC
GCAGCGCATCGCCTTCTATCGCCTTCTTGACGAGTTCTTCTGAGCGGGACTCTGGGGTTCGAAATGACCG
ACCAAGCGACGCCCAACCTGCCATCACGAGATTTCGATTCCACCGCCGCCTTCTATGAAAGGTTGGGCTT
CGGAATCGTTTTCCGGGACGCCGGCTGGATGATCCTCCAGCGCGGGGATCTCATGCTGGAGTTCTTCGCC
CACCCCAACTTGTTTATTGCAGCTTATAATGGTTACAAATAAAGCAATAGCATCACAAATTTCACAAATA
AAGCATTTTTTTCACTGCATTCTAGTTGTGGTTTGTCCAAACTCATCAATGTATCTTATCATGTCTGTAT
ACCGTCGACCTCTAGCTAGAGCTTGGCGTAATCATGGTCATAGCTGTTTCCTGTGTGAAATTGTTATCCG
CTCACAATTCCACACAACATACGAGCCGGAAGCATAAAGTGTAAAGCCTGGGGTGCCTAATGAGTGAGCT
AACTCACATTAATTGCGTTGCGCTCACTGCCCGCTTTCCAGTCGGGAAACCTGTCGTGCCAGCTGCATTA
ATGAATCGGCCAACGCGCGGGGAGAGGCGGTTTGCGTATTGGGCGCTCTTCCGCTTCCTCGCTCACTGAC
TCGCTGCGCTCGGTCGTTCGGCTGCGGCGAGCGGTATCAGCTCACTCAAAGGCGGTAATACGGTTATCCA
CAGAATCAGGGGATAACGCAGGAAAGAACATGTGAGCAAAAGGCCAGCAAAAGGCCAGGAACCGTAAAAA
GGCCGCGTTGCTGGCGTTTTTCCATAGGCTCCGCCCCCCTGACGAGCATCACAAAAATCGACGCTCAAGT
CAGAGGTGGCGAAACCCGACAGGACTATAAAGATACCAGGCGTTTCCCCCTGGAAGCTCCCTCGTGCGCT
CTCCTGTTCCGACCCTGCCGCTTACCGGATACCTGTCCGCCTTTCTCCCTTCGGGAAGCGTGGCGCTTTC
TCATAGCTCACGCTGTAGGTATCTCAGTTCGGTGTAGGTCGTTCGCTCCAAGCTGGGCTGTGTGCACGAA
CCCCCCGTTCAGCCCGACCGCTGCGCCTTATCCGGTAACTATCGTCTTGAGTCCAACCCGGTAAGACACG
ACTTATCGCCACTGGCAGCAGCCACTGGTAACAGGATTAGCAGAGCGAGGTATGTAGGCGGTGCTACAGA
GTTCTTGAAGTGGTGGCCTAACTACGGCTACACTAGAAGAACAGTATTTGGTATCTGCGCTCTGCTGAAG
CCAGTTACCTTCGGAAAAAGAGTTGGTAGCTCTTGATCCGGCAAACAAACCACCGCTGGTAGCGGTGGTT
TTTTTGTTTGCAAGCAGCAGATTACGCGCAGAAAAAAAGGATCTCAAGAAGATCCTTTGATCTTTTCTAC
GGGGTCTGACGCTCAGTGGAACGAAAACTCACGTTAAGGGATTTTGGTCATGAGATTATCAAAAAGGATC
TTCACCTAGATCCTTTTAAATTAAAAATGAAGTTTTAAATCAATCTAAAGTATATATGAGTAAACTTGGT
CTGACAGTTACCAATGCTTAATCAGTGAGGCACCTATCTCAGCGATCTGTCTATTTCGTTCATCCATAGT
TGCCTGACTCCCCGTCGTGTAGATAACTACGATACGGGAGGGCTTACCATCTGGCCCCAGTGCTGCAATG
ATACCGCGAGACCCACGCTCACCGGCTCCAGATTTATCAGCAATAAACCAGCCAGCCGGAAGGGCCGAGC
GCAGAAGTGGTCCTGCAACTTTATCCGCCTCCATCCAGTCTATTAATTGTTGCCGGGAAGCTAGAGTAAG
TAGTTCGCCAGTTAATAGTTTGCGCAACGTTGTTGCCATTGCTACAGGCATCGTGGTGTCACGCTCGTCG
TTTGGTATGGCTTCATTCAGCTCCGGTTCCCAACGATCAAGGCGAGTTACATGATCCCCCATGTTGTGCA
AAAAAGCGGTTAGCTCCTTCGGTCCTCCGATCGTTGTCAGAAGTAAGTTGGCCGCAGTGTTATCACTCAT
GGTTATGGCAGCACTGCATAATTCTCTTACTGTCATGCCATCCGTAAGATGCTTTTCTGTGACTGGTGAG
TACTCAACCAAGTCATTCTGAGAATAGTGTATGCGGCGACCGAGTTGCTCTTGCCCGGCGTCAATACGGG
ATAATACCGCGCCACATAGCAGAACTTTAAAAGTGCTCATCATTGGAAAACGTTCTTCGGGGCGAAAACT
CTCAAGGATCTTACCGCTGTTGAGATCCAGTTCGATGTAACCCACTCGTGCACCCAACTGATCTTCAGCA
TCTTTTACTTTCACCAGCGTTTCTGGGTGAGCAAAAACAGGAAGGCAAAATGCCGCAAAAAAGGGAATAA
GGGCGACACGGAAATGTTGAATACTCATACTCTTCCTTTTTCAATATTATTGAAGCATTTATCAGGGTTA
TTGTCTCATGAGCGGATACATATTTGAATGTATTTAGAAAAATAAACAAATAGGGGTTCCGCGCACATTT
CCCC
Features (pLannotate 1.2.2; 19 found; start..end, strand, type, name):
    136..439     +  enhancer       CMV enhancer: human cytomegalovirus immediate early enhancer
    440..643     +  promoter       CMV promoter: human cytomegalovirus (CMV) immediate early promoter
    639..672     +  LTR            5' LTR (truncated) (fragment): truncated 5' long terminal repeat (LTR) from HIV-1
    688..706     +  promoter       T7 promoter: promoter for bacteriophage T7 RNA polymerase
    759..1463    +  CDS            mTFP1: mTFP1 is a basic (constitutively fluorescent) cyan fluorescent protein published in 2006, derived from Clavularia sp.. It has low acid sensitivity.
   1524..1748    +  polyA_signal   bGH poly(A) signal: bovine growth hormone polyadenylation signal
   1752..1773    +  promoter       SV40 promoter (fragment): SV40 enhancer and early promoter
   1794..2222    +  rep_origin     f1 ori (sequence partly withheld): f1 bacteriophage origin of replication; arrow indicates direction of (+) strand synthesis
   2236..2565    +  promoter       SV40 promoter: SV40 enhancer and early promoter
   2632..3423    +  CDS            neo: KKA2_KLEPN - Also known as kan, nptII. Experimental evidence at protein level: Swiss-Prot protein existence level 1. Resistance to kanamycin, neomycin, paromomycin, ribostamycin, butirosin and gentamicin B. From Klebsiella pneumoniae.
   3447..3605    +  CDS            ble (fragment): BLE_KLEPN - Experimental evidence at protein level: Swiss-Prot protein existence level 1. Binding protein with a strong affinity to the bleomycin family of antibiotics. Binds to CL990; an antimitotic-antibiotic compound. From Klebsiella pneumoniae.
   3600..3721    +  polyA_signal   SV40 poly(A) signal: SV40 polyadenylation signal
   3794..3810    -  protein_bind   lac operator: The lac repressor binds to the lac operator to inhibit transcription in E. coli. This inhibition can be relieved by adding lactose or isopropyl-β-D-thiogalactopyranoside (IPTG). lac repressor encoded by lacI
   3818..3848    -  promoter       lac promoter: promoter for the E. coli lac operon
   3863..3884    -  protein_bind   CAP binding site: CAP binding activates transcription in the presence of cAMP. E. coli catabolite activator protein
   3897..3989    -  CDS            lacI (fragment): lac repressor; lacI; The lac repressor binds to the lac operator to inhibit transcription in E. coli. This inhibition can be relieved by adding lactose or isopropyl-β-D-thiogalactopyranoside (IPTG).
   4172..4760    -  rep_origin     ori: high-copy-number ColE1/pMB1/pBR322/pUC origin of replication
   4931..5791    -  CDS            AmpR: β-lactamase; bla; confers resistance to ampicillin, carbenicillin, and related antibiotics
   5792..5896    -  promoter       AmpR promoter: bla
