[The description below was written by a language model from this plasmid's Addgene catalogue record and pLannotate feature annotations shown in this document.]
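Description:
pFOX14-Tier1-PhCMV-mTFP1 is a mammalian expression plasmid built on pMM1, a pcDNA3.1-derived backbone, and belongs to the VAMSyB modular plasmid architecture for mammalian synthetic biology, where it is designated a Tier-1 vector. The sequenced record is about 5.9 kb. It is propagated in E. coli at high copy from a ColE1/pUC-type origin under ampicillin selection (AmpR with its native bla promoter), and it also carries an f1 phage origin. Short lac promoter/operator, CAP-site and lacI fragments are annotated near the bacterial origin; these appear to be backbone remnants rather than functional parts of the design.

The payload is a single transcription unit, PhCMV-mTFP1-pA. The human cytomegalovirus immediate-early enhancer and promoter drive constitutive expression of mTFP1, a monomeric fluorescent protein derived from Clavularia sp., and the transcript is terminated by the bovine growth hormone polyadenylation signal. The catalogue purpose line calls the protein green, whereas the insert field and the feature annotation describe it as cyan (teal). A T7 promoter sits between the CMV promoter and the coding sequence, as is usual for pcDNA3.1 derivatives. The very short hit to a truncated HIV-1 LTR at the CMV promoter boundary is probably an annotation artefact, not a lentiviral element. A separate cassette with the SV40 early promoter, the neomycin phosphotransferase gene and the SV40 poly(A) signal allows G418 selection of stably transfected mammalian cells; a small ble fragment follows neo.

The construct serves as a constitutive fluorescent reporter for transfected mammalian cells. The record does not describe the Tier-1 cloning sites or how the tiers are assembled.
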