Addgene plasmid #169511: pFOX14-Tier1-PhCMV-mTFP1
Purpose: Tier-1 vector encoding PhCMV-driven green fluorescent protein mTFP1 (PhCMV-mTFP1-pA).
Depositing lab: Martin Fussenegger. Depositing organization: ETH Zurich (Swiss Federal Institute of Technology). Publication: A versatile plasmid architecture for mammalian synthetic biology (VAMSyB). Haellman V, Strittmatter T, Bertschi A, Stucheli P, Fussenegger M. Metab Eng. 2021 Jul;66:41-50. doi: 10.1016/j.ymben.2021.04.003. Epub 2021 Apr 18. PubMed 33857582.
Backbone
  Vector backbone: pMM1 (pcDNA3.1-based)
  Backbone size w/o insert (bp): 4435
  Vector type: Mammalian Expression
  Selectable markers: Neomycin (select with G418)
Growth in bacteria
  Bacterial resistance: Ampicillin, 100 μg/mL
  Growth temperature: 37°C
  Growth strain: DH5alpha
  Copy number: High Copy
Gene/Insert
  Gene/Insert name: PCMV-driven monomeric cyan fluorescent protein mTFP1 (alt name: PCMV-mTFP1)
  Species: Synthetic
  Promoter: PhCMV
  Cloning method: Restriction Enzyme; 5′ cloning site Unknown (unknown if destroyed)
  Sequencing primers: 5′ AmpStart; 3′ BGH-rev
Terms and licenses: Academic/Nonprofit Terms; Industry Terms: Not Available to Industry
How to cite: pFOX14-Tier1-PhCMV-mTFP1 was a gift from Martin Fussenegger (Addgene plasmid # 169511 ; http://n2t.net/addgene:169511 ; RRID:Addgene_169511)
